Addgene plasmid #16885: ZP57 Lef1
Depositing lab: Randall Moon. Depositing organization: University of Washington.
Backbone
  Vector backbone: na
  Vector type: Bacterial Expression
Growth in bacteria
  Bacterial resistance: Ampicillin, 100 μg/mL
  Growth temperature: 37°C
  Growth strain: DH5alpha
  Copy number: High Copy
Gene/Insert
  Gene/Insert name: lef1
  Species: D. rerio (zebrafish)
  Entrez Gene: lef1
  Cloning method: Restriction Enzyme
  Sequencing primers: 5′ SP6; 3′ T7
Terms and licenses: Academic/Nonprofit Terms; Industry Terms: Not Available to Industry
Depositor comments: Zebrafish Lef-1 in unknown vector for making antisense probe. From Chris. For antisense: EcoRI, T7.
How to cite: ZP57 Lef1 was a gift from Randall Moon (Addgene plasmid # 16885 ; http://n2t.net/addgene:16885 ; RRID:Addgene_16885)
