[The description below was written by a language model from this plasmid's Addgene catalogue record.]
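Description:
ZP57 Lef1 is a bacterial plasmid carrying the zebrafish (Danio rerio) lef1 gene, which encodes lymphoid enhancer-binding factor 1, an HMG-box transcription factor that acts with β-catenin as a nuclear effector of canonical Wnt signalling. The backbone is not identified: the record lists it as not available, and the depositor comments describe it as an unknown vector. It is catalogued as a high-copy plasmid maintained in E. coli under ampicillin selection. Although the vector type is listed as bacterial expression, nothing in the record indicates a bacterial promoter driving protein production. The stated purpose is instead in vitro transcription. The insert was placed by restriction enzyme cloning, but the cloning sites, the insert size and whether it is a full-length or partial cDNA are not stated.

The listed sequencing primers, SP6 on the 5′ side and T7 on the 3′ side, imply that the insert is flanked by these two phage RNA polymerase promoters, as is typical of general-purpose transcription vectors. According to the depositor notes, antisense RNA is made by linearising the plasmid with EcoRI and transcribing from the T7 promoter, so that the polymerase reads back through the insert from its 3′ end and runs off at the cut site. The resulting labelled riboprobe would typically be used for in situ hybridisation to map lef1 expression in zebrafish embryos or tissues, for example in studies of Wnt pathway activity during development. No feature table or annotated sequence accompanies the record, so other elements such as the replication origin cannot be confirmed.
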