>Addgene plasmid #16885 | ZP57 Lef1 | addgene partial sequence | sequence record 22961 | 16885 with T7
CGNGTTTTTTTTTTTTTTTCTTTTTTTTTTTTTTTTTTTTTTTTTCAGTCAAAGATGCCTATTTATTTCC
ATAAAAAAGACGTTGAAACAGTTCGAATGTGACCACTTGGAAGCAAAATGCTACACCAAGTTAACGATTC
AAAATATGACAATGAATGTAAAAAAAAAAAAAAAAAACATCATCTGAAAATGCTAAAAGAAAACAATTAA
AAAAAATAAAATGGGGAAATGTTTGCATGGAATAAACATGGTAAAAGACCCCTCTATTACCTACCAAAGA
GAGAGAGAGAGAGAGGACAGAGGTACTTTTGCCATTAAAGAAAGACTGCCAAGGGCGGGGGTAAATATAT
ATAGATATATATCTGCTTCATTTGTCAATTTAAATCAATAAAATATAGGCCTCGGGGTACCTACTCTTTC
ACCTTTGTCCTAAGGTTGCCTGCAAAAATACAGAGGAAAAGTGACATCCAAACATCTCTTTTTAAAAAGT
ACACATTGAGCATTATTTTACACCTGCGCGAGACTGAAAAGTCAATATCCGTTTACAAATAGTTATCAAA
AAAAACGTTATTTCTGCGAAACGCTTCAACAAAAAAAATGGCTTTCCTGTCTCCAAGCTTATTTTCATAT
TCCATTATATATATATTTATATATATAAAAAATAATGATAAAAAAGAAAATCAATAAAATATACACCGAG
AAATGAAAATAAAGAATAATAATAACAACAACAACAAAAAGCATTCAAAATAAACATGAACCCAAGATGT
CGAGGAGAAATCAAAAACATTGATCCTTTTTTTTGTTACACCAATGTCTGTGAAGAAAATGGAAACGTGT
GATCCCTAAAACTGCGTCAGCCCCTGCGATGCTACATTTTANGGN
